Addgene plasmid #141387: pLVX-EF1alpha-SARS-CoV-2-orf6-2xStrep-IRES-Puro
Purpose: Lentiviral expression of SARS-CoV-2 protein; transient expression and generate lentivirus
Depositing lab: Nevan Krogan. Depositing organization: University of California, San Francisco (UCSF). Publication: A SARS-CoV-2 protein interaction map reveals targets for drug repurposing. Gordon DE, Jang GM, Bouhaddou M, Xu J, Obernier K, White KM, O'Meara MJ, Rezelj VV, Guo JZ, Swaney DL, Tummino TA, Huttenhain R, Kaake RM, Richards AL, Tutuncuoglu B, Foussard H, Batra J, Haas K, Modak M, Kim M, Haas P, Polacco BJ, Braberg H, Fabius JM, Eckhardt M, Soucheray M, Bennett MJ, Cakir M, McGregor MJ, Li Q, Meyer B, Roesch F, Vallet T, Mac Kain A, Miorin L, Moreno E, Naing ZZC, Zhou Y, Peng S, Shi Y, Zhang Z, Shen W, Kirby IT, Melnyk JE, Chorba JS, Lou K, Dai SA, Barrio-Hernandez I, Memon D, Hernandez-Armenta C, Lyu J, Mathy CJP, Perica T, Pilla KB, Ganesan SJ, Saltzberg DJ, Rakesh R, Liu X, Rosenthal SB, Calviello L, Venkataramanan S, Liboy-Lugo J, Lin Y, Huang XP, Liu Y, Wankowicz SA, Bohn M, Safari M, Ugur FS, Koh C, Savar NS, Tran QD, Shengjuler D, Fletcher SJ, O'Neal MC, Cai Y, Chang JCJ, Broadhurst DJ, Klippsten S, Sharp PP, Wenzell NA, Kuzuoglu-Ozturk D, Wang HY, Trenker R, Young JM, Cavero DA, Hiatt J, Roth TL, Rathore U, Subramanian A, Noack J, Hubert M, Stroud RM, Frankel AD, Rosenberg OS, Verba KA, Agard DA, Ott M, Emerman M, Jura N, von Zastrow M, Verdin E, Ashworth A, Schwartz O, d'Enfert C, Mukherjee S, Jacobson M, Malik HS, Fujimori DG, Ideker T, Craik CS, Floor SN, Fraser JS, Gross JD, Sali A, Roth BL, Ruggero D, Taunton J, Kortemme T, Beltrao P, Vignuzzi M, Garcia-Sastre A, Shokat KM, Shoichet BK, Krogan NJ. Nature. 2020 Jul;583(7816):459-468. doi: 10.1038/s41586-020-2286-9. Epub 2020 Apr 30. PubMed 32353859.
Backbone
  Vector backbone: pLVX-EF1alpha-IRES-Puro
  Backbone manufacturer: Takara Bio
  Backbone size w/o insert (bp): 8825
  Vector type: Mammalian Expression, Lentiviral
  Selectable markers: Puromycin
Growth in bacteria
  Bacterial resistance: Ampicillin, 100 μg/mL
  Growth temperature: 30°C
  Growth strain: NEB Stable
  Copy number: Unknown
Gene/Insert
  Gene/Insert name: SARS-CoV-2-orf6
  Species: SARS-CoV-2
  Mutation: human codon optimized
  Entrez Gene: ORF6 (a.k.a. GU280_gp06)
  Promoter: EF1alpha
  Tag / fusion protein: 2xStrep (C terminal on insert)
  Cloning method: Unknown
Terms and licenses: Academic/Nonprofit Terms; Industry Terms
Depositor comments: Please visit https://www.biorxiv.org/content/10.1101/2020.03.22.002386v3 for bioRxiv preprint.
How to cite: pLVX-EF1alpha-SARS-CoV-2-orf6-2xStrep-IRES-Puro was a gift from Nevan Krogan (Addgene plasmid # 141387 ; http://n2t.net/addgene:141387 ; RRID:Addgene_141387)
