[The description below was written by a language model from this plasmid's Addgene catalogue record and the feature table of its GenBank file.]
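Description:
pLVX-EF1alpha-SARS-CoV-2-orf6-2xStrep-IRES-Puro is a 9,096 bp HIV-1-based lentiviral expression plasmid built on the Takara pLVX-EF1alpha-IRES-Puro backbone. It can be transfected directly for transient expression in mammalian cells or used as a transfer vector to produce lentivirus. In bacteria it replicates from a high-copy ColE1/pUC-type origin and is selected with ampicillin through the bla gene. The viral portion comprises two full-length HIV-1 LTRs (both annotated as "3' LTR" in the feature table, the upstream one functioning as the 5' LTR), the Psi packaging signal, the Rev response element for Rev-dependent nuclear export of the genomic RNA, and the cPPT/CTS, which aids nuclear import of the reverse-transcribed genome. An SV40 poly(A) signal lies in the plasmid backbone outside the LTR-flanked region.

The payload is a bicistronic cassette driven by the strong constitutive human EF-1-alpha promoter, including its intron A. The first cistron is a human codon-optimized SARS-CoV-2 ORF6 coding sequence fused at its C terminus to two Strep-Tag II peptides. The ORF6 sequence itself is not annotated in the feature table, but it should occupy the gap between the promoter and the tags. An EMCV IRES then allows translation of puromycin N-acetyltransferase from the same transcript, so puromycin selection enriches for cells expressing the viral protein. A WPRE downstream enhances transcript stability and expression. The twin Strep tag permits Strep-Tactin affinity purification, consistent with the associated work mapping SARS-CoV-2–human protein–protein interactions.
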