LOCUS       Exported 9096 bp ds-DNA circular SYN 12-MAY-2021
DEFINITION  Lentiviral expression of SARS-CoV-2 protein; transient expression
            and generate lentivirus.
ACCESSION   .
VERSION     .
KEYWORDS    pLVX-EF1alpha-SARS-CoV-2-orf6-2xStrep-IRES-Puro
SOURCE      synthetic DNA construct
  ORGANISM  synthetic DNA construct
REFERENCE   1 (bases 1 to 9096)
  AUTHORS   Gordon DE, et al.
  TITLE     A SARS-CoV-2-Human Protein-Protein Interaction Map Reveals Drug
            Targets and Potential Drug Repurposing
  JOURNAL   BioRxiv March 2020
REFERENCE   2 (bases 1 to 9096)
  AUTHORS   .
  TITLE     Direct Submission
  JOURNAL   Exported May 12, 2021 from SnapGene Server 1.1.58
            http://www.snapgene.com
FEATURES             Location/Qualifiers
     source          1..9096
                     /organism="synthetic DNA construct"
                     /mol_type="other DNA"
     promoter        1..1182
                     /label=EF-1-alpha promoter
                     /note="strong constitutive promoter for human elongation
                     factor EF-1-alpha"
     intron          231..1173
                     /label=EF-1-alpha intron A
                     /note="intron upstream of the start codon of human
                     EF-1-alpha"
     primer_bind     1130..1150
                     /label=EF1a-F
                     /note="Human elongation factor-1a promoter, forward primer"
     CDS             1414..1437
                     /codon_start=1
                     /product="peptide that binds Strep-Tactin(R), an engineered
                     form of streptavidin"
                     /label=Strep-Tag II
                     /translation="WSHPQFEK"
     CDS             1474..1497
                     /codon_start=1
                     /product="peptide that binds Strep-Tactin(R), an engineered
                     form of streptavidin"
                     /label=Strep-Tag II
                     /translation="WSHPQFEK"
     misc_feature    1509..2082
                     /label=IRES
                     /note="internal ribosome entry site (IRES) of the
                     encephalomyocarditis virus (EMCV)"
     primer_bind     complement(1676..1693)
                     /label=IRES reverse
                     /note="IRES internal ribosome entry site, reverse primer.
                     Also called pCDH-rev"
     primer_bind     1903..1922
                     /label=IRES-F
                     /note="IRES internal ribosome entry site, forward primer"
     CDS             2115..2714
                     /codon_start=1
                     /gene="pac from Streptomyces alboniger"
                     /product="puromycin N-acetyltransferase"
                     /label=PuroR
                     /note="confers resistance to puromycin"
                     /translation="MTEYKPTVRLATRDDVPRAVRTLAAAFADYPATRHTVDPDRHIER
                     VTELQELFLTRVGLDIGKVWVADDGAAVAVWTTPESVEAGAVFAEIGPRMAELSGSRLA
                     AQQQMEGLLAPHRPKEPAWFLATVGVSPDHQGKGLGSAVVLPGVEAAERAGVPAFLETS
                     APRNLPFYERLGFTVTADVEVPEGPRTWCMTRKPGA"
     primer_bind     complement(2115..2134)
                     /label=Puro-R
                     /note="Puromycin resistance gene, reverse primer. Also
                     called puro-variant-R"
     primer_bind     2611..2631
                     /label=Puro-F
                     /note="Puromycin resistance gene, forward primer"
     misc_feature    2728..3316
                     /label=WPRE
                     /note="woodchuck hepatitis virus posttranscriptional
                     regulatory element"
     primer_bind     complement(2781..2801)
                     /label=WPRE-R
                     /note="WPRE, reverse primer"
     CDS             complement(3199..3210)
                     /codon_start=1
                     /product="Factor Xa recognition and cleavage site"
                     /label=Factor Xa site
                     /translation="IEGR"
     LTR             3523..4156
                     /label=3' LTR
                     /note="3' long terminal repeat (LTR) from HIV-1"
     primer_bind     complement(4284..4300)
                     /label=M13 rev
                     /note="common sequencing primer, one of multiple similar
                     variants"
     primer_bind     complement(4284..4300)
                     /label=M13 Reverse
                     /note="In lacZ gene. Also called M13-rev"
     primer_bind     complement(4297..4319)
                     /label=M13/pUC Reverse
                     /note="In lacZ gene"
     protein_bind    4308..4324
                     /label=lac operator
                     /bound_moiety="lac repressor encoded by lacI"
                     /note="The lac repressor binds to the lac operator to
                     inhibit transcription in E. coli. This inhibition can be
                     relieved by adding lactose or
                     isopropyl-beta-D-thiogalactopyranoside (IPTG)."
     promoter        complement(4332..4362)
                     /label=lac promoter
                     /note="promoter for the E. coli lac operon"
     protein_bind    4377..4398
                     /label=CAP binding site
                     /bound_moiety="E. coli catabolite activator protein"
                     /note="CAP binding activates transcription in the presence
                     of cAMP."
     primer_bind     complement(4515..4532)
                     /label=L4440
                     /note="L4440 vector, forward primer"
     rep_origin      complement(4686..5274)
                     /direction=LEFT
                     /label=ori
                     /note="high-copy-number ColE1/pMB1/pBR322/pUC origin of
                     replication"
     primer_bind     complement(4766..4785)
                     /label=pBR322ori-F
                     /note="pBR322 origin, forward primer"
     CDS             complement(5445..6305)
                     /codon_start=1
                     /gene="bla"
                     /product="beta-lactamase"
                     /label=AmpR
                     /note="confers resistance to ampicillin, carbenicillin, and
                     related antibiotics"
                     /translation="MSIQHFRVALIPFFAAFCLPVFAHPETLVKVKDAEDQLGARVGYI
                     ELDLNSGKILESFRPEERFPMMSTFKVLLCGAVLSRIDAGQEQLGRRIHYSQNDLVEYS
                     PVTEKHLTDGMTVRELCSAAITMSDNTAANLLLTTIGGPKELTAFLHNMGDHVTRLDRW
                     EPELNEAIPNDERDTTMPVAMATTLRKLLTGELLTLASRQQLIDWMEADKVAGPLLRSA
                     LPAGWFIADKSGAGERGSRGIIAALGPDGKPSRIVVIYTTGSQATMDERNRQIAEIGAS
                     LIKHW"
     primer_bind     6068..6087
                     /label=Amp-R
                     /note="Ampicillin resistance gene, reverse primer"
     promoter        complement(6306..6410)
                     /gene="bla"
                     /label=AmpR promoter
     polyA_signal    6458..6592
                     /label=SV40 poly(A) signal
                     /note="SV40 polyadenylation signal"
     primer_bind     complement(6495..6514)
                     /label=SV40pA-R
                     /note="SV40 polyA, reverse primer"
     primer_bind     6549..6568
                     /label=EBV-rev
                     /note="SV40 polyA terminator, reverse primer"
     LTR             6760..7393
                     /label=3' LTR
                     /note="3' long terminal repeat (LTR) from HIV-1"
     misc_feature    7440..7565
                     /label=HIV-1 Psi
                     /note="packaging signal of human immunodeficiency virus
                     type 1"
     misc_feature    8062..8295
                     /label=RRE
                     /note="The Rev response element (RRE) of HIV-1 allows for
                     Rev-dependent mRNA export from the nucleus to the
                     cytoplasm."
     CDS             8480..8524
                     /codon_start=1
                     /product="antigenic peptide corresponding to amino acids
                     655 to 669 of the HIV envelope protein gp41 (Lutje Hulsik
                     et al., 2013)"
                     /label=gp41 peptide
                     /note="recognized by the 2H10 single-chain llama nanobody"
                     /translation="KNEQELLELDKWASL"
     misc_feature    8787..8902
                     /label=cPPT/CTS
                     /note="central polypurine tract and central termination
                     sequence of HIV-1 (lacking the first T)"
ORIGIN
        1 gctccggtgc ccgtcagtgg gcagagcgca catcgcccac agtccccgag aagttggggg
       61 gaggggtcgg caattgaacc ggtgcctaga gaaggtggcg cggggtaaac tgggaaagtg
      121 atgtcgtgta ctggctccgc ctttttcccg agggtggggg agaaccgtat ataagtgcag
      181 tagtcgccgt gaacgttctt tttcgcaacg ggtttgccgc cagaacacag gtaagtgccg
      241 tgtgtggttc ccgcgggcct ggcctcttta cgggttatgg cccttgcgtg ccttgaatta
      301 cttccacgcc cctggctgca gtacgtgatt cttgatcccg agcttcgggt tggaagtggg
      361 tgggagagtt cgaggccttg cgcttaagga gccccttcgc ctcgtgcttg agttgaggcc
      421 tggcttgggc gctggggccg ccgcgtgcga atctggtggc accttcgcgc ctgtctcgct
      481 gctttcgata agtctctagc catttaaaat ttttgatgac ctgctgcgac gctttttttc
      541 tggcaagata gtcttgtaaa tgcgggccaa gatctgcaca ctggtatttc ggtttttggg
      601 gccgcgggcg gcgacggggc ccgtgcgtcc cagcgcacat gttcggcgag gcggggcctg
      661 cgagcgcggc caccgagaat cggacggggg tagtctcaag ctggccggcc tgctctggtg
      721 cctggcctcg cgccgccgtg tatcgccccg ccctgggcgg caaggctggc ccggtcggca
      781 ccagttgcgt gagcggaaag atggccgctt cccggccctg ctgcagggag ctcaaaatgg
      841 aggacgcggc gctcgggaga gcgggcgggt gagtcaccca cacaaaggaa aagggccttt
      901 ccgtcctcag ccgtcgcttc atgtgactcc acggagtacc gggcgccgtc caggcacctc
      961 gattagttct cgagcttttg gagtacgtcg tctttaggtt ggggggaggg gttttatgcg
     1021 atggagtttc cccacactga gtgggtggag actgaagtta ggccagcttg gcacttgatg
     1081 taattctcct tggaatttgc cctttttgag tttggatctt ggttcattct caagcctcag
     1141 acagtggttc aaagtttttt tcttccattt caggtgtcgt gaggatctat ttccggtgaa
     1201 ttcgccgcca ccatgtttca tcttgtcgat tttcaagtta cgattgcgga gatactcctc
     1261 ataatcatgc ggacatttaa ggtttccatt tggaaccttg attacattat taacctgatt
     1321 atcaagaatc tctccaagag cctgaccgag aataagtatt ctcagttgga cgaggagcag
     1381 cctatggaaa tagacctcga aggcggcggg ggatggagcc atccacaatt cgagaaaggc
     1441 ggtggttcag gaggaggtag cgggggtgga tcatggtcac atccgcagtt tgaaaagtaa
     1501 ggatcccgcc cctctccctc ccccccccct aacgttactg gccgaagccg cttggaataa
     1561 ggccggtgtg cgtttgtcta tatgttattt tccaccatat tgccgtcttt tggcaatgtg
     1621 agggcccgga aacctggccc tgtcttcttg acgagcattc ctaggggtct ttcccctctc
     1681 gccaaaggaa tgcaaggtct gttgaatgtc gtgaaggaag cagttcctct ggaagcttct
     1741 tgaagacaaa caacgtctgt agcgaccctt tgcaggcagc ggaacccccc acctggcgac
     1801 aggtgcctct gcggccaaaa gccacgtgta taagatacac ctgcaaaggc ggcacaaccc
     1861 cagtgccacg ttgtgagttg gatagttgtg gaaagagtca aatggctctc ctcaagcgta
     1921 ttcaacaagg ggctgaagga tgcccagaag gtaccccatt gtatgggatc tgatctgggg
     1981 cctcggtgca catgctttac atgtgtttag tcgaggttaa aaaaacgtct aggccccccg
     2041 aaccacgggg acgtggtttt cctttgaaaa acacgatgat aagcttgcca caacccacaa
     2101 ggagacgacc ttccatgacc gagtacaagc ccacggtgcg cctcgccacc cgcgacgacg
     2161 tcccccgggc cgtacgcacc ctcgccgccg cgttcgccga ctaccccgcc acgcgccaca
     2221 ccgtcgaccc ggaccgccac atcgagcggg tcaccgagct gcaagaactc ttcctcacgc
     2281 gcgtcgggct cgacatcggc aaggtgtggg tcgcggacga cggcgccgcg gtggcggtct
     2341 ggaccacgcc ggagagcgtc gaagcggggg cggtgttcgc cgagatcggc ccgcgcatgg
     2401 ccgagttgag cggttcccgg ctggccgcgc agcaacagat ggaaggcctc ctggcgccgc
     2461 accggcccaa ggagcccgcg tggttcctgg ccaccgtcgg cgtctcgccc gaccaccagg
     2521 gcaagggtct gggcagcgcc gtcgtgctcc ccggagtgga ggcggccgag cgcgccgggg
     2581 tgcccgcctt cctggagacc tccgcgcccc gcaacctccc cttctacgag cggctcggct
     2641 tcaccgtcac cgccgacgtc gaggtgcccg aaggaccgcg cacctggtgc atgacccgca
     2701 agcccggtgc ctagacgcgt ctggaacaat caacctctgg attacaaaat ttgtgaaaga
     2761 ttgactggta ttcttaacta tgttgctcct tttacgctat gtggatacgc tgctttaatg
     2821 cctttgtatc atgctattgc ttcccgtatg gctttcattt tctcctcctt gtataaatcc
     2881 tggttgctgt ctctttatga ggagttgtgg cccgttgtca ggcaacgtgg cgtggtgtgc
     2941 actgtgtttg ctgacgcaac ccccactggt tggggcattg ccaccacctg tcagctcctt
     3001 tccgggactt tcgctttccc cctccctatt gccacggcgg aactcatcgc cgcctgcctt
     3061 gcccgctgct ggacaggggc tcggctgttg ggcactgaca attccgtggt gttgtcgggg
     3121 aagctgacgt cctttccatg gctgctcgcc tgtgttgcca cctggattct gcgcgggacg
     3181 tccttctgct acgtcccttc ggccctcaat ccagcggacc ttccttcccg cggcctgctg
     3241 ccggctctgc ggcctcttcc gcgtcttcgc cttcgccctc agacgagtcg gatctccctt
     3301 tgggccgcct ccccgcctgg aattaattct gcagtcgaga cctagaaaaa catggagcaa
     3361 tcacaagtag caatacagca gctaccaatg ctgattgtgc ctggctagaa gcacaagagg
     3421 aggaggaggt gggttttcca gtcacacctc aggtaccttt aagaccaatg acttacaagg
     3481 cagctgtaga tcttagccac tttttaaaag aaaagagggg actggaaggg ctaattcact
     3541 cccaacgaag acaagatatc cttgatctgt ggatctacca cacacaaggc tacttccctg
     3601 attagcagaa ctacacacca gggccagggg tcagatatcc actgaccttt ggatggtgct
     3661 acaagctagt accagttgag ccagataagg tagaagaggc caataaagga gagaacacca
     3721 gcttgttaca ccctgtgagc ctgcatggga tggatgaccc ggagagagaa gtgttagagt
     3781 ggaggtttga cagccgccta gcatttcatc acgtggcccg agagctgcat ccggagtact
     3841 tcaagaactg ctgatatcga gcttgctaca agggactttc cgctggggac tttccaggga
     3901 ggcgtggcct gggcgggact ggggagtggc gagccctcag atcctgcata taagcagctg
     3961 ctttttgcct gtactgggtc tctctggtta gaccagatct gagcctggga gctctctggc
     4021 taactaggga acccactgct taagcctcaa taaagcttgc cttgagtgct tcaagtagtg
     4081 tgtgcccgtc tgttgtgtga ctctggtaac tagagatccc tcagaccctt ttagtcagtg
     4141 tggaaaatct ctagcagtag tagttcatgt catcttatta ttcagtattt ataacttgca
     4201 aagaaatgaa tatcagagag tgagaggcct tgacattgct agcgtttacc gtcgacctct
     4261 agctagagct tggcgtaatc atggtcatag ctgtttcctg tgtgaaattg ttatccgctc
     4321 acaattccac acaacatacg agccggaagc ataaagtgta aagcctgggg tgcctaatga
     4381 gtgagctaac tcacattaat tgcgttgcgc tcactgcccg ctttccagtc gggaaacctg
     4441 tcgtgccagc tgcattaatg aatcggccaa cgcgcgggga gaggcggttt gcgtattggg
     4501 cgctcttccg cttcctcgct cactgactcg ctgcgctcgg tcgttcggct gcggcgagcg
     4561 gtatcagctc actcaaaggc ggtaatacgg ttatccacag aatcagggga taacgcagga
     4621 aagaacatgt gagcaaaagg ccagcaaaag gccaggaacc gtaaaaaggc cgcgttgctg
     4681 gcgtttttcc ataggctccg cccccctgac gagcatcaca aaaatcgacg ctcaagtcag
     4741 aggtggcgaa acccgacagg actataaaga taccaggcgt ttccccctgg aagctccctc
     4801 gtgcgctctc ctgttccgac cctgccgctt accggatacc tgtccgcctt tctcccttcg
     4861 ggaagcgtgg cgctttctca tagctcacgc tgtaggtatc tcagttcggt gtaggtcgtt
     4921 cgctccaagc tgggctgtgt gcacgaaccc cccgttcagc ccgaccgctg cgccttatcc
     4981 ggtaactatc gtcttgagtc caacccggta agacacgact tatcgccact ggcagcagcc
     5041 actggtaaca ggattagcag agcgaggtat gtaggcggtg ctacagagtt cttgaagtgg
     5101 tggcctaact acggctacac tagaagaaca gtatttggta tctgcgctct gctgaagcca
     5161 gttaccttcg gaaaaagagt tggtagctct tgatccggca aacaaaccac cgctggtagc
     5221 ggtggttttt ttgtttgcaa gcagcagatt acgcgcagaa aaaaaggatc tcaagaagat
     5281 cctttgatct tttctacggg gtctgacgct cagtggaacg aaaactcacg ttaagggatt
     5341 ttggtcatga gattatcaaa aaggatcttc acctagatcc ttttaaatta aaaatgaagt
     5401 tttaaatcaa tctaaagtat atatgagtaa acttggtctg acagttacca atgcttaatc
     5461 agtgaggcac ctatctcagc gatctgtcta tttcgttcat ccatagttgc ctgactcccc
     5521 gtcgtgtaga taactacgat acgggagggc ttaccatctg gccccagtgc tgcaatgata
     5581 ccgcgagacc cacgctcacc ggctccagat ttatcagcaa taaaccagcc agccggaagg
     5641 gccgagcgca gaagtggtcc tgcaacttta tccgcctcca tccagtctat taattgttgc
     5701 cgggaagcta gagtaagtag ttcgccagtt aatagtttgc gcaacgttgt tgccattgct
     5761 acaggcatcg tggtgtcacg ctcgtcgttt ggtatggctt cattcagctc cggttcccaa
     5821 cgatcaaggc gagttacatg atcccccatg ttgtgcaaaa aagcggttag ctccttcggt
     5881 cctccgatcg ttgtcagaag taagttggcc gcagtgttat cactcatggt tatggcagca
     5941 ctgcataatt ctcttactgt catgccatcc gtaagatgct tttctgtgac tggtgagtac
     6001 tcaaccaagt cattctgaga atagtgtatg cggcgaccga gttgctcttg cccggcgtca
     6061 atacgggata ataccgcgcc acatagcaga actttaaaag tgctcatcat tggaaaacgt
     6121 tcttcggggc gaaaactctc aaggatctta ccgctgttga gatccagttc gatgtaaccc
     6181 actcgtgcac ccaactgatc ttcagcatct tttactttca ccagcgtttc tgggtgagca
     6241 aaaacaggaa ggcaaaatgc cgcaaaaaag ggaataaggg cgacacggaa atgttgaata
     6301 ctcatactct tcctttttca atattattga agcatttatc agggttattg tctcatgagc
     6361 ggatacatat ttgaatgtat ttagaaaaat aaacaaatag gggttccgcg cacatttccc
     6421 cgaaaagtgc cacctgacgt cgacggatcg ggagatcaac ttgtttattg cagcttataa
     6481 tggttacaaa taaagcaata gcatcacaaa tttcacaaat aaagcatttt tttcactgca
     6541 ttctagttgt ggtttgtcca aactcatcaa tgtatcttat catgtctgga tcaactggat
     6601 aactcaagct aaccaaaatc atcccaaact tcccacccca taccctatta ccactgccaa
     6661 ttacctgtgg tttcatttac tctaaacctg tgattcctct gaattatttt cattttaaag
     6721 aaattgtatt tgttaaatat gtactacaaa cttagtagtt ggaagggcta attcactccc
     6781 aaagaagaca agatatcctt gatctgtgga tctaccacac acaaggctac ttccctgatt
     6841 agcagaacta cacaccaggg ccaggggtca gatatccact gacctttgga tggtgctaca
     6901 agctagtacc agttgagcca gataaggtag aagaggccaa taaaggagag aacaccagct
     6961 tgttacaccc tgtgagcctg catgggatgg atgacccgga gagagaagtg ttagagtgga
     7021 ggtttgacag ccgcctagca tttcatcacg tggcccgaga gctgcatccg gagtacttca
     7081 agaactgctg atatcgagct tgctacaagg gactttccgc tggggacttt ccagggaggc
     7141 gtggcctggg cgggactggg gagtggcgag ccctcagatc ctgcatataa gcagctgctt
     7201 tttgcctgta ctgggtctct ctggttagac cagatctgag cctgggagct ctctggctaa
     7261 ctagggaacc cactgcttaa gcctcaataa agcttgcctt gagtgcttca agtagtgtgt
     7321 gcccgtctgt tgtgtgactc tggtaactag agatccctca gaccctttta gtcagtgtgg
     7381 aaaatctcta gcagtggcgc ccgaacaggg acttgaaagc gaaagggaaa ccagaggagc
     7441 tctctcgacg caggactcgg cttgctgaag cgcgcacggc aagaggcgag gggcggcgac
     7501 tggtgagtac gccaaaaatt ttgactagcg gaggctagaa ggagagagat gggtgcgaga
     7561 gcgtcagtat taagcggggg agaattagat cgcgatggga aaaaattcgg ttaaggccag
     7621 ggggaaagaa aaaatataaa ttaaaacata tagtatgggc aagcagggag ctagaacgat
     7681 tcgcagttaa tcctggcctg ttagaaacat cagaaggctg tagacaaata ctgggacagc
     7741 tacaaccatc ccttcagaca ggatcagaag aacttagatc attatataat acagtagcaa
     7801 ccctctattg tgtgcatcaa aggatagaga taaaagacac caaggaagct ttagacaaga
     7861 tagaggaaga gcaaaacaaa agtaagacca ccgcacagca agcggccggc cgctgatctt
     7921 cagacctgga ggaggagata tgagggacaa ttggagaagt gaattatata aatataaagt
     7981 agtaaaaatt gaaccattag gagtagcacc caccaaggca aagagaagag tggtgcagag
     8041 agaaaaaaga gcagtgggaa taggagcttt gttccttggg ttcttgggag cagcaggaag
     8101 cactatgggc gcagcgtcaa tgacgctgac ggtacaggcc agacaattat tgtctggtat
     8161 agtgcagcag cagaacaatt tgctgagggc tattgaggcg caacagcatc tgttgcaact
     8221 cacagtctgg ggcatcaagc agctccaggc aagaatcctg gctgtggaaa gatacctaaa
     8281 ggatcaacag ctcctgggga tttggggttg ctctggaaaa ctcatttgca ccactgctgt
     8341 gccttggaat gctagttgga gtaataaatc tctggaacag atttggaatc acacgacctg
     8401 gatggagtgg gacagagaaa ttaacaatta cacaagctta atacactcct taattgaaga
     8461 atcgcaaaac cagcaagaaa agaatgaaca agaattattg gaattagata aatgggcaag
     8521 tttgtggaat tggtttaaca taacaaattg gctgtggtat ataaaattat tcataatgat
     8581 agtaggaggc ttggtaggtt taagaatagt ttttgctgta ctttctatag tgaatagagt
     8641 taggcaggga tattcaccat tatcgtttca gacccacctc ccaaccccga ggggacccga
     8701 caggcccgaa ggaatagaag aagaaggtgg agagagagac agagacagat ccattcgatt
     8761 agtgaacgga tctcgacggt atcgccttta aaagaaaagg ggggattggg gggtacagtg
     8821 caggggaaag aatagtagac ataatagcaa cagacataca aactaaagaa ttacaaaaac
     8881 aaattacaaa aattcaaaat tttcgggttt attacaggga cagcagagat ccagtttatc
     8941 gatgagtaat tcatacaaaa ggactcgccc ctgccttggg gaatcccagg gaccgtcgtt
     9001 aaactcccac taacgtagaa cccagagatc gctgcgttcc cgccccctca cccgcccgct
     9061 ctcgtcatca ctgaggtgga gaagagcatg cgtgag
//
