>Addgene plasmid #141387 | pLVX-EF1alpha-SARS-CoV-2-orf6-2xStrep-IRES-Puro | addgene partial sequence | sequence record 287332 | EF1a-F 5'-TCAAGCCTCAGACAGTGGTTC-3'
ATTTCCGGTGAATTCGCCGCCACCATGTTTCATCTTGTCGATTTTCAAGTTACGATTGCGGAGATACTCC
TCATAATCATGCGGACATTTAAGGTTTCCATTTGGAACCTTGATTACATTATTAACCTGATTATCAAGAA
TCTCTCCAAGAGCCTGACCGAGAATAAGTATTCTCAGTTGGACGAGGAGCAGCCTATGGAAATAGACCTC
GAAGGCGGCGGGGGATGGAGCCATCCACAATTCGAGAAAGGCGGTGGTTCAGGAGGAGGTAGCGGGGGTG
GATCATGGTCACATCCGCAGTTTGAAAAGTAAGGATCCCGCCCCTCTCCCTCCCCCCCCCCTAACGTTAC
TGGCCGAAGCCGCTTGGAATAAGGCCGGTGTGCGTTTGTCTATATGTTATTTTCCACCATATTGCCGTCT
TTTGGCAATGTGAGGGCCCGGAAACCTGGCCCTGTCTTCTTGACGAGCATTCCTAGGGGTCTTTCCCCTC
TCGCCAAAGGAATGCAAGGTCTGTTGAATGTCGTGAAGGAAGCAGTTCCTCTGGAAGCTTCTTGAAGACA
AACAACGTCTGTAGCGACCCTTTGCAGGCAGCGGAACCCCCCACCTGGCGACAGGTGCCTCTGCGGCCAA
AAGCCACGTGTATAAGATACACCTGCAAAGGCGGCACAACCCCAGTGCCACGTTGTGAGTTGGATAGTTG
TGGAAAGAGTCAAATGGCTCTCCTCAAGCGTATTCAAC
