>Addgene plasmid #141387 | pLVX-EF1alpha-SARS-CoV-2-orf6-2xStrep-IRES-Puro | addgene partial sequence | sequence record 287333 | pCDH-rev 5'-GCATTCCTTTGGCGAGAG-3'
GGTTTCCGGGCCCTCACATTGCCAAAAGACGGCAATATGGTGGAAAATAACATATAGACAAACGCACACC
GGCCTTATTCCAAGCGGCTTCGGCCAGTAACGTTAGGGGGGGGGGAGGGAGAGGGGCGGGATCCTTACTT
TTCAAACTGCGGATGTGACCATGATCCACCCCCGCTACCTCC
